>Addgene plasmid #125970 | 171_pAAV-ProC36-CatCh-GFP-WPRE | depositor full sequence | sequence record 241128 | 171_pAAV-ProC36-CatCh-GFP-WPRE sequence 6693 bps
CCTGCAGGCAGCTGCGCGCTCGCTCGCTCACTGAGGCCGCCCGGGCGTCGGGCGACCTTTGGTCGCCCGG
CCTCAGTGAGCGAGCGAGCGCGCAGAGAGGGAGTGGCCAACTCCATCACTAGGGGTTCCTGCGGCCGCAC
GCGTAAATAGGAATAGTGGATTGCACAATAGCTACCCAGTGCTATCAGCATGACTCAGCAAACTTCCGCT
TTCTACGAAACCGAAACTCCCTTTCTCTTGTAAGTCTGTGGTTTCCCGAACCTATCCACTGATGACGTCA
TCAGACACTGGCTACGTATGCTGACGTCAGCAGACATCTGCACTACTCCATCTGCTTTGAGCCGCGGCCG
GCATTGCACAATAGAAATAGGGACAGCGCAGCATGACTCAGCATTCTACTGTATCAAGCGAAACCGAAAC
TGATAGCAAGTAACCAGTCTGTGGTTTTACACTGCCAACGATTGATGACGTCATCAAGCCCTGACACAGG
ATGCTGACGTCAGCATACTGCACTTGGTGACCATCTGCTTTTACATTATTCTATGATTGCACAATACTGC
ATGCGTCTGTACAGCATGACTCAGCATTCAGATACGGATCGCGAAACCGAAACTGTATAACCCCTGTCTG
TCTGTGGTTTCCCAATATACTTGCTTGATGACGTCATCAGTTAACCACCGACAGTGCTGACGTCAGCAAT
CATCTGACTTGCGCCATCTGCTTACCATCCTATGATCTATTGCACAATAACCTAGAGACATTCGCAGCAT
GACTCAGCAATAAGTCCGGGTCGCCGAAACCGAAACTAAGTTAGCCTGCCGCGTCTGTGGTTTGAGAGTA
GTGACTGTTGATGACGTCATCAAGAGATCGGCGAGCATGCTGACGTCAGCACAGAATCGGAGGTGGCCAT
CTGCTTGCTCGAGATCTGCGATCTGCATCTCAATTAGTCAGCAACCATAGTCCCGCCCCTAACTCCGCCC
ATCCCGCCCCTAACTCCGCCCAGTTCCGCCCATTCTCCGCCCCATCGCTGACTAATTTTTTTTATTTATG
CAGAGGCCGAGGCCGCCTCGGCCTCTGAGCTATTCCAGAAGTAGTGAGGAGGCTTTTTTGGAGGCCTAGG
CTTTTGCAAAGGATCCGCCACCATGGATTATGGAGGCGCCCTGAGTGCCGTTGGGCGCGAGCTGCTATTT
GTAACGAACCCAGTAGTCGTCAATGGCTCTGTACTTGTGCCTGAGGACCAGTGTTACTGCGCGGGCTGGA
TTGAGTCGCGTGGCACAAACGGTGCCCAAACGGCGTCGAACGTGCTGCAATGGCTTGCTGCTGGCTTCTC
CATCCTACTGCTTATGTTTTACGCCTACCAAACATGGAAGTCAACCTGCGGCTGGGAGGAGATCTATGTG
TGCGCTATCGAGATGGTCAAGGTGATTCTCGAGTTCTTCTTCGAGTTTAAGAACCCGTCCATGCTGTATC
TAGCCACAGGCCACCGCGTCCAGTGGTTGCGTTACGCCGAGTGGCTTCTCACCTGCCCGGTCATTTGCAT
TCACCTGTCAAACCTGACGGGCTTGTCCAACGACTACAGCAGGCGCACCATGGGTCTGCTTGTGTCTGAT
ATTGGCACAATTGTGTGGGGCGCCACTTCCGCCATGGCCACCGGATACGTCAAGGTCATCTTCTTCTGCC
TGGGTCTGTGTTATGGTGCTAACACGTTCTTTCACGCTGCCAAGGCCTACATCGAGGGTTACCACACCGT
GCCGAAGGGCCGGTGTCGCCAGGTGGTGACTGGCATGGCTTGGCTCTTCTTCGTATCATGGGGTATGTTC
CCCATCCTGTTCATCCTCGGCCCCGAGGGCTTCGGCGTCCTGAGCGTGTACGGCTCCACCGTCGGCCACA
CCATCATTGACCTGATGTCGAAGAACTGCTGGGGTCTGCTCGGCCACTACCTGCGCGTGCTGATCCACGA
GCATATCCTCATCCACGGCGACATTCGCAAGACCACCAAATTGAACATTGGTGGCACTGAGATTGAGGTC
GAGACGCTGGTGGAGGACGAGGCCGAGGCTGGCGCGGTACCCATGGTGAGCAAGGGCGAGGAGCTGTTCA
CCGGGGTGGTGCCCATCCTGGTCGAGCTGGACGGCGACGTAAACGGCCACAAGTTCAGCGTGTCCGGCGA
GGGCGAGGGCGATGCCACCTACGGCAAGCTGACCCTGAAGTTCATCTGCACCACCGGCAAGCTGCCCGTG
CCCTGGCCCACCCTCGTGACCACCCTGACCTACGGCGTGCAGTGCTTCAGCCGCTACCCCGACCACATGA
AGCAGCACGACTTCTTCAAGTCCGCCATGCCCGAAGGCTACGTCCAGGAGCGCACCATCTTCTTCAAGGA
CGACGGCAACTACAAGACCCGCGCCGAGGTGAAGTTCGAGGGCGACACCCTGGTGAACCGCATCGAGCTG
AAGGGCATCGACTTCAAGGAGGACGGCAACATCCTGGGGCACAAGCTGGAGTACAACTACAACAGCCACA
ACGTCTATATCATGGCCGACAAGCAGAAGAACGGCATCAAGGTGAACTTCAAGATCCGCCACAACATCGA
GGACGGCAGCGTGCAGCTCGCCGACCACTACCAGCAGAACACCCCCATCGGCGACGGCCCCGTGCTGCTG
CCCGACAACCACTACCTGAGCACCCAGTCCGCCCTGAGCAAAGACCCCAACGAGAAGCGCGATCACATGG
TCCTGCTGGAGTTCGTGACCGCCGCCGGGATCACTCTCGGCATGGACGAGCTGTACAAGTGATAAGAATT
CGATATCAAGCTTATCGATAATCAACCTCTGGATTACAAAATTTGTGAAAGATTGACTGGTATTCTTAAC
TATGTTGCTCCTTTTACGCTATGTGGATACGCTGCTTTAATGCCTTTGTATCATGCTATTGCTTCCCGTA
TGGCTTTCATTTTCTCCTCCTTGTATAAATCCTGGTTGCTGTCTCTTTATGAGGAGTTGTGGCCCGTTGT
CAGGCAACGTGGCGTGGTGTGCACTGTGTTTGCTGACGCAACCCCCACTGGTTGGGGCATTGCCACCACC
TGTCAGCTCCTTTCCGGGACTTTCGCTTTCCCCCTCCCTATTGCCACGGCGGAACTCATCGCCGCCTGCC
TTGCCCGCTGCTGGACAGGGGCTCGGCTGTTGGGCACTGACAATTCCGTGGTGTTGTCGGGGAAATCATC
GTCCTTTCCTTGGCTGCTCGCCTATGTTGCCACCTGGATTCTGCGCGGGACGTCCTTCTGCTACGTCCCT
TCGGCCCTCAATCCAGCGGACCTTCCTTCCCGCGGCCTGCTGCCGGCTCTGCGGCCTCTTCCGCGTCTTC
GCCTTCGCCCTCAGACGAGTCGGATCTCCCTTTGGGCCGCCTCCCCGCATCGATACCGAGCGCTGCTCGA
GAGATCTACGGGTGGCATCCCTGTGACCCCTCCCCAGTGCCTCTCCTGGCCCTGGAAGTTGCCACTCCAG
TGCCCACCAGCCTTGTCCTAATAAAATTAAGTTGCATCATTTTGTCTGACTAGGTGTCCTTCTATAATAT
TATGGGGTGGAGGGGGGTGGTATGGAGCAAGGGGCAAGTTGGGAAGACAACCTGTAGGGCCTGCGGGGTC
TATTGGGAACCAAGCTGGAGTGCAGTGGCACAATCTTGGCTCACTGCAATCTCCGCCTCCTGGGTTCAAG
CGATTCTCCTGCCTCAGCCTCCCGAGTTGTTGGGATTCCAGGCATGCATGACCAGGCTCAGCTAATTTTT
GTTTTTTTGGTAGAGACGGGGTTTCACCATATTGGCCAGGCTGGTCTCCAACTCCTAATCTCAGGTGATC
TACCCACCTTGGCCTCCCAAATTGCTGGGATTACAGGCGTGAACCACTGCTCCCTTCCCTGTCCTTCTGA
TTTTGTAGGTAACCACGTGCGGACCGAGCGGCCGCAGGAACCCCTAGTGATGGAGTTGGCCACTCCCTCT
CTGCGCGCTCGCTCGCTCACTGAGGCCGGGCGACCAAAGGTCGCCCGACGCCCGGGCTTTGCCCGGGCGG
CCTCAGTGAGCGAGCGAGCGCGCAGCTGCCTGCAGGGGCGCCTGATGCGGTATTTTCTCCTTACGCATCT
GTGCGGTATTTCACACCGCATA
[142 nt withheld, positions 4153-4294]
C
[141 nt withheld, positions 4296-4436]
CCTTTGACGTTGGAGTCCACGTTCTTT
[37 nt withheld, positions 4464-4500]
ACCCTATCTCGGGCTATTCTTTTGATTTATAAGGGATTTTGCCGATTTCGGCCTATTGGTTAAAAAATGA
GCTGATTTAACAAAAATTTAACGCGAATTTTAACAAAATATTAACGTTTACAATTTTATGGTGCACTCTC
AGTACAATCTGCTCTGATGCCGCATAGTTAAGCCAGCCCCGACACCCGCCAACACCCGCTGACGCGCCCT
GACGGGCTTGTCTGCTCCCGGCATCCGCTTACAGACAAGCTGTGACCGTCTCCGGGAGCTGCATGTGTCA
GAGGTTTTCACCGTCATCACCGAAACGCGCGAGACGAAAGGGCCTCGTGATACGCCTATTTTTATAGGTT
AATGTCATGATAATAATGGTTTCTTAGACGTCAGGTGGCACTTTTCGGGGAAATGTGCGCGGAACCCCTA
TTTGTTTATTTTTCTAAATACATTCAAATATGTATCCGCTCATGAGACAATAACCCTGATAAATGCTTCA
ATAATATTGAAAAAGGAAGAGTATGAGTATTCAACATTTCCGTGTCGCCCTTATTCCCTTTTTTGCGGCA
TTTTGCCTTCCTGTTTTTGCTCACCCAGAAACGCTGGTGAAAGTAAAAGATGCTGAAGATCAGTTGGGTG
CACGAGTGGGTTACATCGAACTGGATCTCAACAGCGGTAAGATCCTTGAGAGTTTTCGCCCCGAAGAACG
TTTTCCAATGATGAGCACTTTTAAAGTTCTGCTATGTGGCGCGGTATTATCCCGTATTGACGCCGGGCAA
GAGCAACTCGGTCGCCGCATACACTATTCTCAGAATGACTTGGTTGAGTACTCACCAGTCACAGAAAAGC
ATCTTACGGATGGCATGACAGTAAGAGAATTATGCAGTGCTGCCATAACCATGAGTGATAACACTGCGGC
CAACTTACTTCTGACAACGATCGGAGGACCGAAGGAGCTAACCGCTTTTTTGCACAACATGGGGGATCAT
GTAACTCGCCTTGATCGTTGGGAACCGGAGCTGAATGAAGCCATACCAAACGACGAGCGTGACACCACGA
TGCCTGTAGCAATGGCAACAACGTTGCGCAAACTATTAACTGGCGAACTACTTACTCTAGCTTCCCGGCA
ACAATTAATAGACTGGATGGAGGCGGATAAAGTTGCAGGACCACTTCTGCGCTCGGCCCTTCCGGCTGGC
TGGTTTATTGCTGATAAATCTGGAGCCGGTGAGCGTGGGTCTCGCGGTATCATTGCAGCACTGGGGCCAG
ATGGTAAGCCCTCCCGTATCGTAGTTATCTACACGACGGGGAGTCAGGCAACTATGGATGAACGAAATAG
ACAGATCGCTGAGATAGGTGCCTCACTGATTAAGCATTGGTAACTGTCAGACCAAGTTTACTCATATATA
CTTTAGATTGATTTAAAACTTCATTTTTAATTTAAAAGGATCTAGGTGAAGATCCTTTTTGATAATCTCA
TGACCAAAATCCCTTAACGTGAGTTTTCGTTCCACTGAGCGTCAGACCCCGTAGAAAAGATCAAAGGATC
TTCTTGAGATCCTTTTTTTCTGCGCGTAATCTGCTGCTTGCAAACAAAAAAACCACCGCTACCAGCGGTG
GTTTGTTTGCCGGATCAAGAGCTACCAACTCTTTTTCCGAAGGTAACTGGCTTCAGCAGAGCGCAGATAC
CAAATACTGTCCTTCTAGTGTAGCCGTAGTTAGGCCACCACTTCAAGAACTCTGTAGCACCGCCTACATA
CCTCGCTCTGCTAATCCTGTTACCAGTGGCTGCTGCCAGTGGCGATAAGTCGTGTCTTACCGGGTTGGAC
TCAAGACGATAGTTACCGGATAAGGCGCAGCGGTCGGGCTGAACGGGGGGTTCGTGCACACAGCCCAGCT
TGGAGCGAACGACCTACACCGAACTGAGATACCTACAGCGTGAGCTATGAGAAAGCGCCACGCTTCCCGA
AGGGAGAAAGGCGGACAGGTATCCGGTAAGCGGCAGGGTCGGAACAGGAGAGCGCACGAGGGAGCTTCCA
GGGGGAAACGCCTGGTATCTTTATAGTCCTGTCGGGTTTCGCCACCTCTGACTTGAGCGTCGATTTTTGT
GATGCTCGTCAGGGGGGCGGAGCCTATGGAAAAACGCCAGCAACGCGGCCTTTTTACGGTTCCTGGCCTT
TTGCTGGCCTTTTGCTCACATGT
Features (pLannotate 1.2.2; 16 found; start..end, strand, type, name):
     12..39      +  repeat_region  AAV2 ITR (fragment): inverted terminal repeat of adeno-associated virus serotype 2 inverted
     68..95      +  repeat_region  AAV2 ITR (fragment): inverted terminal repeat of adeno-associated virus serotype 2 inverted
    934..1130    +  promoter       SV40 promoter: SV40 early promoter
   1143..2068    +  CDS            ChR2 (fragment): N-terminal fragment of channelrhodopsin-2 from the alga Chlamydomonas reinhardtii (Nagel et al., 2003) blue light-activated cation channel
   2073..2789    +  CDS            EGFP: EGFP is a basic (constitutively fluorescent) green fluorescent protein published in 1996, derived from Aequorea victoria. It is reported to be a rapidly-maturing weak dimer with moderate acid sensitivity.
   2796..2820    +  misc_feature   MCS (fragment): pBluescript multiple cloning site
   2820..3408    +  misc_feature   WPRE: woodchuck hepatitis virus posttranscriptional regulatory element
   3440..3916    +  polyA_signal   hGH poly(A) signal: human growth hormone polyadenylation signal
   3956..4096    +  repeat_region  AAV2 ITR: inverted terminal repeat of adeno-associated virus serotype 2 inverted
   4101..4152    -  misc_feature   bom (fragment): basis of mobility region from pBR322
   4171..4551    +  rep_origin     M13 ori (sequence partly withheld): M13 bacteriophage origin of replication; arrow indicates direction of (+) strand synthesis
   4627..4676    -  misc_feature   bom (fragment): basis of mobility region from pBR322
   4778..4813    -  CDS            rop (fragment): Rop protein, which maintains plasmids at low copy number; rop
   4908..5012    +  promoter       AmpR promoter: bla
   5013..5873    +  CDS            AmpR: β-lactamase; bla; confers resistance to ampicillin, carbenicillin, and related antibiotics
   6044..6632    +  rep_origin     ori: high-copy-number ColE1/pMB1/pBR322/pUC origin of replication
