>Addgene plasmid #125970 | 171_pAAV-ProC36-CatCh-GFP-WPRE | addgene full sequence | sequence record 256726 | Addgene NGS Result
CCTGCAGGCAGCTGCGCGCTCGCTCGCTCACTGAGGCCGCCCGGGCGTCGGGCGACCTTTGGTCGCCCGG
CCTCAGTGAGCGAGCGAGCGCGCAGAGAGGGAGTGGCCAACTCCATCACTAGGGGTTCCTGCGGCCGCAC
GCGTAAATAGGAATAGTGGATTGCACAATAGCTACCCAGTGCTATCAGCATGACTCAGCAAACTTCCGCT
TTCTACGAAACCGAAACTCCCTTTCTCTTGTAAGTCTGTGGTTTCCCGAACCTATCCACTGATGACGTCA
TCAGACACTGGCTACGTATGCTGACGTCAGCAGACATCTGCACTACTCCATCTGCTTTGAGCCGCGGCCG
GCATTGCACAATAGAAATAGGGACAGCGCAGCATGACTCAGCATTCTACTGTATCAAGCGAAACCGAAAC
TGATAGCAAGTAACCAGTCTGTGGTTTTACACTGCCAACGATTGATGACGTCATCAAGCCCTGACACAGG
ATGCTGACGTCAGCATACTGCACTTGGTGACCATCTGCTTTTACATTATTCTATGATTGCACAATACTGC
ATGCGTCTGTACAGCATGACTCAGCATTCAGATACGGATCGCGAAACCGAAACTGTATAACCCCTGTCTG
TCTGTGGTTTCCCAATATACTTGCTTGATGACGTCATCAGTTAACCACCGACAGTGCTGACGTCAGCAAT
CATCTGACTTGCGCCATCTGCTTACCATCCTATGATCTATTGCACAATAACCTAGAGACATTCGCAGCAT
GACTCAGCAATAAGTCCGGGTCGCCGAAACCGAAACTAAGTTAGCCTGCCGCGTCTGTGGTTTGAGAGTA
GTGACTGTTGATGACGTCATCAAGAGATCGGCGAGCATGCTGACGTCAGCACAGAATCGGAGGTGGCCAT
CTGCTTGCTCGAGATCTGCGATCTGCATCTCAATTAGTCAGCAACCATAGTCCCGCCCCTAACTCCGCCC
ATCCCGCCCCTAACTCCGCCCAGTTCCGCCCATTCTCCGCCCCATCGCTGACTAATTTTTTTTATTTATG
CAGAGGCCGAGGCCGCCTCGGCCTCTGAGCTATTCCAGAAGTAGTGAGGAGGCTTTTTTGGAGGCCTAGG
CTTTTGCAAAGGATCCGCCACCATGGATTATGGAGGCGCCCTGAGTGCCGTTGGGCGCGAGCTGCTATTT
GTAACGAACCCAGTAGTCGTCAATGGCTCTGTACTTGTGCCTGAGGACCAGTGTTACTGCGCGGGCTGGA
TTGAGTCGCGTGGCACAAACGGTGCCCAAACGGCGTCGAACGTGCTGCAATGGCTTGCTGCTGGCTTCTC
CATCCTACTGCTTATGTTTTACGCCTACCAAACATGGAAGTCAACCTGCGGCTGGGAGGAGATCTATGTG
TGCGCTATCGAGATGGTCAAGGTGATTCTCGAGTTCTTCTTCGAGTTTAAGAACCCGTCCATGCTGTATC
TAGCCACAGGCCACCGCGTCCAGTGGTTGCGTTACGCCGAGTGGCTTCTCACCTGCCCGGTCATTTGCAT
TCACCTGTCAAACCTGACGGGCTTGTCCAACGACTACAGCAGGCGCACCATGGGTCTGCTTGTGTCTGAT
ATTGGCACAATTGTGTGGGGCGCCACTTCCGCCATGGCCACCGGATACGTCAAGGTCATCTTCTTCTGCC
TGGGTCTGTGTTATGGTGCTAACACGTTCTTTCACGCTGCCAAGGCCTACATCGAGGGTTACCACACCGT
GCCGAAGGGCCGGTGTCGCCAGGTGGTGACTGGCATGGCTTGGCTCTTCTTCGTATCATGGGGTATGTTC
CCCATCCTGTTCATCCTCGGCCCCGAGGGCTTCGGCGTCCTGAGCGTGTACGGCTCCACCGTCGGCCACA
CCATCATTGACCTGATGTCGAAGAACTGCTGGGGTCTGCTCGGCCACTACCTGCGCGTGCTGATCCACGA
GCATATCCTCATCCACGGCGACATTCGCAAGACCACCAAATTGAACATTGGTGGCACTGAGATTGAGGTC
GAGACGCTGGTGGAGGACGAGGCCGAGGCTGGCGCGGTACCCATGGTGAGCAAGGGCGAGGAGCTGTTCA
CCGGGGTGGTGCCCATCCTGGTCGAGCTGGACGGCGACGTAAACGGCCACAAGTTCAGCGTGTCCGGCGA
GGGCGAGGGCGATGCCACCTACGGCAAGCTGACCCTGAAGTTCATCTGCACCACCGGCAAGCTGCCCGTG
CCCTGGCCCACCCTCGTGACCACCCTGACCTACGGCGTGCAGTGCTTCAGCCGCTACCCCGACCACATGA
AGCAGCACGACTTCTTCAAGTCCGCCATGCCCGAAGGCTACGTCCAGGAGCGCACCATCTTCTTCAAGGA
CGACGGCAACTACAAGACCCGCGCCGAGGTGAAGTTCGAGGGCGACACCCTGGTGAACCGCATCGAGCTG
AAGGGCATCGACTTCAAGGAGGACGGCAACATCCTGGGGCACAAGCTGGAGTACAACTACAACAGCCACA
ACGTCTATATCATGGCCGACAAGCAGAAGAACGGCATCAAGGTGAACTTCAAGATCCGCCACAACATCGA
GGACGGCAGCGTGCAGCTCGCCGACCACTACCAGCAGAACACCCCCATCGGCGACGGCCCCGTGCTGCTG
CCCGACAACCACTACCTGAGCACCCAGTCCGCCCTGAGCAAAGACCCCAACGAGAAGCGCGATCACATGG
TCCTGCTGGAGTTCGTGACCGCCGCCGGGATCACTCTCGGCATGGACGAGCTGTACAAGTGATAAGAATT
CGATATCAAGCTTATCGATAATCAACCTCTGGATTACAAAATTTGTGAAAGATTGACTGGTATTCTTAAC
TATGTTGCTCCTTTTACGCTATGTGGATACGCTGCTTTAATGCCTTTGTATCATGCTATTGCTTCCCGTA
TGGCTTTCATTTTCTCCTCCTTGTATAAATCCTGGTTGCTGTCTCTTTATGAGGAGTTGTGGCCCGTTGT
CAGGCAACGTGGCGTGGTGTGCACTGTGTTTGCTGACGCAACCCCCACTGGTTGGGGCATTGCCACCACC
TGTCAGCTCCTTTCCGGGACTTTCGCTTTCCCCCTCCCTATTGCCACGGCGGAACTCATCGCCGCCTGCC
TTGCCCGCTGCTGGACAGGGGCTCGGCTGTTGGGCACTGACAATTCCGTGGTGTTGTCGGGGAAATCATC
GTCCTTTCCTTGGCTGCTCGCCTATGTTGCCACCTGGATTCTGCGCGGGACGTCCTTCTGCTACGTCCCT
TCGGCCCTCAATCCAGCGGACCTTCCTTCCCGCGGCCTGCTGCCGGCTCTGCGGCCTCTTCCGCGTCTTC
GCCTTCGCCCTCAGACGAGTCGGATCTCCCTTTGGGCCGCCTCCCCGCATCGATACCGAGCGCTGCTCGA
GAGATCTACGGGTGGCATCCCTGTGACCCCTCCCCAGTGCCTCTCCTGGCCCTGGAAGTTGCCACTCCAG
TGCCCACCAGCCTTGTCCTAATAAAATTAAGTTGCATCATTTTGTCTGACTAGGTGTCCTTCTATAATAT
TATGGGGTGGAGGGGGGTGGTATGGAGCAAGGGGCAAGTTGGGAAGACAACCTGTAGGGCCTGCGGGGTC
TATTGGGAACCAAGCTGGAGTGCAGTGGCACAATCTTGGCTCACTGCAATCTCCGCCTCCTGGGTTCAAG
CGATTCTCCTGCCTCAGCCTCCCGAGTTGTTGGGATTCCAGGCATGCATGACCAGGCTCAGCTAATTTTT
GTTTTTTTGGTAGAGACGGGGTTTCACCATATTGGCCAGGCTGGTCTCCAACTCCTAATCTCAGGTGATC
TACCCACCTTGGCCTCCCAAATTGCTGGGATTACAGGCGTGAACCACTGCTCCCTTCCCTGTCCTTCTGA
TTTTGTAGGTAACCACGTGCGGACCGAGCGGCCGCAGGAACCCCTAGTGATGGAGTTGGCCACTCCCTCT
CTGCGCGCTCGCTCGCTCACTGAGGCCGGGCGACCAAAGGTCGCCCGACGCCCGGGCTTTGCCCGGGCGG
CCTCAGTGAGCGAGCGAGCGCGCAGCTGCCTGCAGGGGCGCCTGATGCGGTATTTTCTCCTTACGCATCT
GTGCGGTATTTCACACCGCATA
[95 nt withheld, positions 4153-4247]
T
[46 nt withheld, positions 4249-4294]
C
[141 nt withheld, positions 4296-4436]
CCTTTGACGTTGGAGTCCACGTTCTTT
[37 nt withheld, positions 4464-4500]
ACTCTATCTCGGGCTATTCTTTTGATTTATAAGGGATTTTGCCGATTTCGGTCTATTGGTTAAAAAATGA
GCTGATTTAACAAAAATTTAACGCGAATTTTAACAAAATATTAACGTTTACAATTTTATGGTGCACTCTC
AGTACAATCTGCTCTGATGCCGCATAGTTAAGCCAGCCCCGACACCCGCCAACACCCGCTGACGCGCCCT
GACGGGCTTGTCTGCTCCCGGCATCCGCTTACAGACAAGCTGTGACCGTCTCCGGGAGCTGCATGTGTCA
GAGGTTTTCACCGTCATCACCGAAACGCGCGAGACGAAAGGGCCTCGTGATACGCCTATTTTTATAGGTT
AATGTCATGATAATAATGGTTTCTTAGACGTCAGGTGGCACTTTTCGGGGAAATGTGCGCGGAACCCCTA
TTTGTTTATTTTTCTAAATACATTCAAATATGTATCCGCTCATGAGACAATAACCCTGATAAATGCTTCA
ATAATATTGAAAAAGGAAGAGTATGAGTATTCAACATTTCCGTGTCGCCCTTATTCCCTTTTTTGCGGCA
TTTTGCCTTCCTGTTTTTGCTCACCCAGAAACGCTGGTGAAAGTAAAAGATGCTGAAGATCAGTTGGGTG
CACGAGTGGGTTACATCGAACTGGATCTCAACAGCGGTAAGATCCTTGAGAGTTTTCGCCCCGAAGAACG
TTTTCCAATGATGAGCACTTTTAAAGTTCTGCTATGTGGCGCGGTATTATCCCGTATTGACGCCGGGCAA
GAGCAACTCGGTCGCCGCATACACTATTCTCAGAATGACTTGGTTGAGTACTCACCAGTCACAGAAAAGC
ATCTTACGGATGGCATGACAGTAAGAGAATTATGCAGTGCTGCCATAACCATGAGTGATAACACTGCGGC
CAACTTACTTCTGACAACGATCGGAGGACCGAAGGAGCTAACCGCTTTTTTGCACAACATGGGGGATCAT
GTAACTCGCCTTGATCGTTGGGAACCGGAGCTGAATGAAGCCATACCAAACGACGAGCGTGACACCACGA
TGCCTGTAGCAATGGCAACAACGTTGCGCAAACTATTAACTGGCGAACTACTTACTCTAGCTTCCCGGCA
ACAATTAATAGACTGGATGGAGGCGGATAAAGTTGCAGGACCACTTCTGCGCTCGGCCCTTCCGGCTGGC
TGGTTTATTGCTGATAAATCTGGAGCCGGTGAGCGTGGGTCTCGCGGTATCATTGCAGCACTGGGGCCAG
ATGGTAAGCCCTCCCGTATCGTAGTTATCTACACGACGGGGAGTCAGGCAACTATGGATGAACGAAATAG
ACAGATCGCTGAGATAGGTGCCTCACTGATTAAGCATTGGTAACTGTCAGACCAAGTTTACTCATATATA
CTTTAGATTGATTTAAAACTTCATTTTTAATTTAAAAGGATCTAGGTGAAGATCCTTTTTGATAATCTCA
TGACCAAAATCCCTTAACGTGAGTTTTCGTTCCACTGAGCGTCAGACCCCGTAGAAAAGATCAAAGGATC
TTCTTGAGATCCTTTTTTTCTGCGCGTAATCTGCTGCTTGCAAACAAAAAAACCACCGCTACCAGCGGTG
GTTTGTTTGCCGGATCAAGAGCTACCAACTCTTTTTCCGAAGGTAACTGGCTTCAGCAGAGCGCAGATAC
CAAATACTGTTCTTCTAGTGTAGCCGTAGTTAGGCCACCACTTCAAGAACTCTGTAGCACCGCCTACATA
CCTCGCTCTGCTAATCCTGTTACCAGTGGCTGCTGCCAGTGGCGATAAGTCGTGTCTTACCGGGTTGGAC
TCAAGACGATAGTTACCGGATAAGGCGCAGCGGTCGGGCTGAACGGGGGGTTCGTGCACACAGCCCAGCT
TGGAGCGAACGACCTACACCGAACTGAGATACCTACAGCGTGAGCTATGAGAAAGCGCCACGCTTCCCGA
AGGGAGAAAGGCGGACAGGTATCCGGTAAGCGGCAGGGTCGGAACAGGAGAGCGCACGAGGGAGCTTCCA
GGGGGAAACGCCTGGTATCTTTATAGTCCTGTCGGGTTTCGCCACCTCTGACTTGAGCGTCGATTTTTGT
GATGCTCGTCAGGGGGGCGGAGCCTATGGAAAAACGCCAGCAACGCGGCCTTTTTACGGTTCCTGGCCTT
TTGCTGGCCTTTTGCTCACATGT
Features (pLannotate 1.2.2; 16 found; start..end, strand, type, name):
     12..39      +  repeat_region  AAV2 ITR (fragment): inverted terminal repeat of adeno-associated virus serotype 2 inverted
     68..95      +  repeat_region  AAV2 ITR (fragment): inverted terminal repeat of adeno-associated virus serotype 2 inverted
    934..1130    +  promoter       SV40 promoter: SV40 early promoter
   1143..2068    +  CDS            ChR2 (fragment): N-terminal fragment of channelrhodopsin-2 from the alga Chlamydomonas reinhardtii (Nagel et al., 2003) blue light-activated cation channel
   2073..2789    +  CDS            EGFP: EGFP is a basic (constitutively fluorescent) green fluorescent protein published in 1996, derived from Aequorea victoria. It is reported to be a rapidly-maturing weak dimer with moderate acid sensitivity.
   2796..2820    +  misc_feature   MCS (fragment): pBluescript multiple cloning site
   2820..3408    +  misc_feature   WPRE: woodchuck hepatitis virus posttranscriptional regulatory element
   3440..3916    +  polyA_signal   hGH poly(A) signal: human growth hormone polyadenylation signal
   3956..4096    +  repeat_region  AAV2 ITR: inverted terminal repeat of adeno-associated virus serotype 2 inverted
   4101..4152    -  misc_feature   bom (fragment): basis of mobility region from pBR322
   4171..4626    +  rep_origin     f1 ori (sequence partly withheld): f1 bacteriophage origin of replication; arrow indicates direction of (+) strand synthesis
   4627..4676    -  misc_feature   bom (fragment): basis of mobility region from pBR322
   4778..4813    -  CDS            rop (fragment): Rop protein, which maintains plasmids at low copy number; rop
   4908..5012    +  promoter       AmpR promoter: bla
   5013..5873    +  CDS            AmpR: β-lactamase; bla; confers resistance to ampicillin, carbenicillin, and related antibiotics
   6044..6632    +  rep_origin     ori: high-copy-number ColE1/pMB1/pBR322/pUC origin of replication
