[The description below was written by a language model from this plasmid's Addgene catalogue record and pLannotate feature annotations shown in this document.]
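Description:
171_pAAV-ProC36-CatCh-GFP-WPRE is an AAV transfer plasmid built on a pAAV backbone, used to package a recombinant adeno-associated virus genome that delivers an optogenetic actuator to retinal cells. It is propagated in E. coli as a high-copy plasmid through a ColE1/pUC-type origin with ampicillin selection (β-lactamase under its own promoter). The backbone also carries an f1/M13 phage origin and short remnants of pBR322 bom and rop sequences. The expression cassette lies between AAV2 inverted terminal repeats, which provide the signals for genome replication and encapsidation. The 3′ ITR is annotated in full, whereas only short fragments are detected at the 5′ end. This may simply reflect how poorly these repeats are sequenced and matched, and the recombination-reducing growth strain listed suits such repeat-containing plasmids.

The payload is CatCh-GFP, the L132C variant of channelrhodopsin-2 (a blue light-gated cation channel from Chlamydomonas reinhardtii) fused at its C terminus to EGFP, so that expressing cells can be both photostimulated and visualised. Expression is driven by ProC36, one of a series of synthetic promoters. It is not itself annotated and presumably occupies the unannotated stretch after the 5′ ITR. The annotation tool does call an SV40 early promoter segment immediately upstream of the coding sequence, which may act as a minimal promoter, although the record does not explain this. Downstream, a WPRE enhances transcript stability and expression, and a human growth hormone polyadenylation signal terminates the message. The depositor and repository sequences are the same length and have essentially the same annotations. The stated purpose is to target expression to neuronal and glial cell types in mouse, non-human primate and human retina.
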