Addgene plasmid #125970: 171_pAAV-ProC36-CatCh-GFP-WPRE
Purpose: Targeting expression to neuronal and glial cell types in mice, non-human primates, and human retina
Depositing lab: Botond Roska. Depositing organization: Friedrich Miescher Institute for Biomedical Research. Publication: Targeting neuronal and glial cell types with synthetic promoter AAVs in mice, non-human primates and humans. Juttner J, Szabo A, Gross-Scherf B, Morikawa RK, Rompani SB, Hantz P, Szikra T, Esposti F, Cowan CS, Bharioke A, Patino-Alvarez CP, Keles O, Kusnyerik A, Azoulay T, Hartl D, Krebs AR, Schubeler D, Hajdu RI, Lukats A, Nemeth J, Nagy ZZ, Wu KC, Wu RH, Xiang L, Fang XL, Jin ZB, Goldblum D, Hasler PW, Scholl HPN, Krol J, Roska B. Nat Neurosci. 2019 Jul 8. pii: 10.1038/s41593-019-0431-2. doi: 10.1038/s41593-019-0431-2. PubMed 31285614.
Backbone
  Vector backbone: pAAV
  Vector type: AAV
Growth in bacteria
  Bacterial resistance: Ampicillin, 100 μg/mL
  Growth temperature: 37°C
  Growth strain: NEB Stable
  Copy number: High Copy
Gene/Insert
  Gene/Insert name: CatCh-GFP (alt name: ChR2(L132C)-EGFP)
  Species: Synthetic
  Promoter: ProC36
  Cloning method: Restriction Enzyme; 5′ cloning site Unknown (unknown if destroyed); 3′ cloning site Unknown (unknown if destroyed)
Terms and licenses: Academic/Nonprofit Terms; Industry Terms: Not Available to Industry
Depositor comments: Please visit https://www.biorxiv.org/content/early/2018/10/04/434720.full.pdf for BioRxiv preprint
How to cite: 171_pAAV-ProC36-CatCh-GFP-WPRE was a gift from Botond Roska (Addgene plasmid # 125970 ; http://n2t.net/addgene:125970 ; RRID:Addgene_125970)
